Addgene plasmid #166469: pHAGE-neo-YAP-deltaCC
Purpose: Plasmid coding for YAP-deltaCC (delta298-359) and neomycin resistance in a lentiviral backbone.
Depositing lab: Shuguo Sun. Depositing organization: Huazhong University of Science & Technology. Publication: Interferon-gamma induces tumor resistance to anti-PD-1 immunotherapy by promoting YAP phase separation. Yu M, Peng Z, Qin M, Liu Y, Wang J, Zhang C, Lin J, Dong T, Wang L, Li S, Yang Y, Xu S, Guo W, Zhang X, Shi M, Peng H, Luo X, Zhang H, Zhang L, Li Y, Yang XP, Sun S. Mol Cell. 2021 Feb 13. pii: S1097-2765(21)00010-1. doi: 10.1016/j.molcel.2021.01.010. PubMed 33606996.
Backbone
  Vector backbone: pHAGE
  Vector type: Lentiviral
Growth in bacteria
  Bacterial resistance: Ampicillin, 100 μg/mL
  Growth temperature: 37°C
  Growth strain: NEB Stable
  Copy number: High Copy
Gene/Insert
  Gene/Insert name: YAP-deltaCC, Neo
  Species: H. sapiens (human)
  Entrez Gene: YAP1 (a.k.a. COB1, YAP, YAP-1, YAP2, YAP65, YKI)
  Cloning method: Gibson Cloning
Terms and licenses: Academic/Nonprofit Terms; Industry Terms: Not Available to Industry
How to cite: pHAGE-neo-YAP-deltaCC was a gift from Shuguo Sun (Addgene plasmid # 166469 ; http://n2t.net/addgene:166469 ; RRID:Addgene_166469)
