[The description below was written by a language model from this plasmid's Addgene catalogue record and pLannotate feature annotations shown in this document.]
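Description:
pHAGE-neo-YAP-deltaCC is a 9,768 nt HIV-1-derived, self-inactivating lentiviral transfer vector built on the pHAGE backbone for stable expression of a human YAP1 deletion mutant in mammalian cells. In bacteria it is maintained through a high-copy ColE1/pUC-type origin and selected with ampicillin via the β-lactamase gene. The backbone also carries small remnants such as lac promoter/operator sequences and fragments of an SV40 origin and poly(A) signal. The viral portion contains a truncated 5' LTR, the Ψ packaging signal with an adjoining gag fragment, the Rev response element for Rev-dependent nuclear export of the genomic RNA, the cPPT/CTS element that aids nuclear import of the reverse-transcribed genome, and a ΔU3 3' LTR. That deletion disables LTR promoter activity after integration, so expression depends on the internal promoter. Because the vector lacks intact viral structural and enzymatic genes, particle production requires packaging and envelope functions supplied in trans.

The payload is a bicistronic cassette driven by the constitutive human EF-1α promoter. The first cistron encodes YAP-deltaCC, a YAP1 variant lacking residues 298–359 (the name points to removal of the coiled-coil region), which was inserted by Gibson assembly. An EMCV IRES then allows translation of the neomycin phosphotransferase gene from the same transcript, so drug selection of transduced cells is linked to YAP mutant expression. A WPRE downstream of neo enhances transcript stability and expression. No epitope tag or fluorescent reporter is annotated. The associated publication concerns interferon-γ-induced YAP phase separation and tumour resistance to anti-PD-1 therapy, which suggests the construct serves as a domain-deletion mutant for testing this region's contribution to YAP behaviour in stably transduced cells.
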