Features (pLannotate 1.2.2; 24 found; start..end, strand, type, name):
     10..598     +  misc_feature   WPRE: woodchuck hepatitis virus posttranscriptional regulatory element
    606..671     +  CDS            nef (fragment): NEF_HV1Z2 - Experimental evidence at protein level: Swiss-Prot protein existence level 1. Extracellular Nef protein targets CD4(+) T-lymphocytes for apoptosis by interacting with CXCR4 surface receptors. From Human immunodeficiency virus type 1 group M subtype D (isolate Z2/CDC-Z34) (HIV-1).
    673..906     +  LTR            3' LTR (ΔU3): self-inactivating 3' long terminal repeat (LTR) from HIV-1
   1111..1215    +  promoter       AmpR promoter: bla
   1216..2076    +  CDS            AmpR: β-lactamase; bla; confers resistance to ampicillin, carbenicillin, and related antibiotics
   2247..2835    +  rep_origin     ori: high-copy-number ColE1/pMB1/pBR322/pUC origin of replication
   3018..3072    +  CDS            lacI (fragment): lac repressor; lacI; The lac repressor binds to the lac operator to inhibit transcription in E. coli. This inhibition can be relieved by adding lactose or isopropyl-β-D-thiogalactopyranoside (IPTG).
   3078..3171    +  rep_origin     SV40 ori (fragment): SV40 origin of replication
   3196..3233    +  CDS            lacI (fragment): lac repressor; lacI; The lac repressor binds to the lac operator to inhibit transcription in E. coli. This inhibition can be relieved by adding lactose or isopropyl-β-D-thiogalactopyranoside (IPTG).
   3246..3267    +  protein_bind   CAP binding site: CAP binding activates transcription in the presence of cAMP. E. coli catabolite activator protein
   3282..3312    +  promoter       lac promoter: promoter for the E. coli lac operon
   3320..3336    +  protein_bind   lac operator: The lac repressor binds to the lac operator to inhibit transcription in E. coli. This inhibition can be relieved by adding lactose or isopropyl-β-D-thiogalactopyranoside (IPTG). lac repressor encoded by lacI
   3370..3453    +  polyA_signal   SV40 poly(A) signal (fragment): SV40 polyadenylation signal
   3620..3949    +  CDS            nef (fragment): NEF_HV1BR - Experimental evidence at protein level: Swiss-Prot protein existence level 1. Extracellular Nef protein targets CD4(+) T-lymphocytes for apoptosis by interacting with CXCR4 surface receptors (PubMed:14990729). From Human immunodeficiency virus type 1 group M subtype B (isolate BRU/LAI) (HIV-1).
   3997..4254    +  LTR            5' LTR (truncated): truncated 5' long terminal repeat (LTR) from HIV-1
   4301..4426    +  misc_feature   HIV-1 Ψ: packaging signal of human immunodeficiency virus type 1
   4410..4748    +  CDS            HIV-1 gag (fragment): gag protein from human immunodeficiency virus 1; gag
   4923..5156    +  misc_feature   RRE: The Rev response element (RRE) of HIV-1 allows for Rev-dependent mRNA export from the nucleus to the cytoplasm.
   5533..5633    +  CDS            Rev (fragment): human immunodeficiency virus 1 (HIV-1) Rev protein; rev; enhances nuclear export of unspliced and incompletely spliced viral mRNAs
   5678..5795    +  misc_feature   cPPT/CTS: central polypurine tract and central termination sequence of HIV-1
   5843..7021    +  promoter       EF-1α promoter: strong constitutive promoter for human elongation factor EF-1α
   7048..8373    +  CDS            YAP1 (fragment): YAP1_HUMAN - Also known as YAP65. Experimental evidence at protein level: Swiss-Prot protein existence level 1. [Isoform 3]: Activates the C-terminal fragment (CTF) of ERBB4 (isoform 3). From Homo sapiens (Human).
   8491..8953    +  misc_feature   IRES: internal ribosome entry site (IRES) of the encephalomyocarditis virus (EMCV)
   8970..9761    +  CDS            neo: KKA2_KLEPN - Also known as kan, nptII. Experimental evidence at protein level: Swiss-Prot protein existence level 1. Resistance to kanamycin, neomycin, paromomycin, ribostamycin, butirosin and gentamicin B. From Klebsiella pneumoniae.
>Addgene plasmid #166469 | pHAGE-neo-YAP-deltaCC | addgene full sequence | sequence record 329726 | Addgene NGS Result
ATAGATCCTAATCAACCTCTGGATTACAAAATTTGTGAAAGATTGACTGGTATTCTTAACTATGTTGCTC
CTTTTACGCTATGTGGATACGCTGCTTTAATGCCTTTGTATCATGCTATTGCTTCCCGTATGGCTTTCAT
TTTCTCCTCCTTGTATAAATCCTGGTTGCTGTCTCTTTATGAGGAGTTGTGGCCCGTTGTCAGGCAACGT
GGCGTGGTGTGCACTGTGTTTGCTGACGCAACCCCCACTGGTTGGGGCATTGCCACCACCTGTCAGCTCC
TTTCCGGGACTTTCGCTTTCCCCCTCCCTATTGCCACGGCGGAACTCATCGCCGCCTGCCTTGCCCGCTG
CTGGACAGGGGCTCGGCTGTTGGGCACTGACAATTCCGTGGTGTTGTCGGGGAAATCATCGTCCTTTCCT
TGGCTGCTCGCCTGTGTTGCCACCTGGATTCTGCGCGGGACGTCCTTCTGCTACGTCCCTTCGGCCCTCA
ATCCAGCGGACCTTCCTTCCCGCGGCCTGCTGCCGGCTCTGCGGCCTCTTCCGCGTCTTCGCCTTCGCCC
TCAGACGAGTCGGATCTCCCTTTGGGCCGCCTCCCCGCCTGAGATCCTTTAAGACCAATGACTTACAAGG
CAGCTGTAGATCTTAGCCACTTTTTAAAAGAAAAGGGGGGACTGGAAGGGCTAATTCACTCCCAACGAAG
ACAAGATCTGCTTTTTGCTTGTACTGGGTCTCTCTGGTTAGACCAGATCTGAGCCTGGGAGCTCTCTGGC
TAACTAGGGAACCCACTGCTTAAGCCTCAATAAAGCTTGCCTTGAGTGCTTCAAGTAGTGTGTGCCCGTC
TGTTGTGTGACTCTGGTAACTAGAGATCCCTCAGACCCTTTTAGTCAGTGTGGAAAATCTCTAGCAGTAG
TAGTTCATGTCATCTTATTATTCAGTATTTATAACTTGCAAAGAAATGAATATCAGAGAGTGAGAGGCCC
GGGTTAATTAAGGAAAGGGCTAGATCATTCTTGAAGACGAAAGGGCCTCGTGATACGCCTATTTTTATAG
GTTAATGTCATGATAATAATGGTTTCTTAGACGTCAGGTGGCACTTTTCGGGGAAATGTGCGCGGAACCC
CTATTTGTTTATTTTTCTAAATACATTCAAATATGTATCCGCTCATGAGACAATAACCCTGATAAATGCT
TCAATAATATTGAAAAAGGAAGAGTATGAGTATTCAACATTTCCGTGTCGCCCTTATTCCCTTTTTTGCG
GCATTTTGCCTTCCTGTTTTTGCTCACCCAGAAACGCTGGTGAAAGTAAAAGATGCTGAAGATCAGTTGG
GTGCACGAGTGGGTTACATCGAACTGGATCTCAACAGCGGTAAGATCCTTGAGAGTTTTCGCCCCGAAGA
ACGTTTTCCAATGATGAGCACTTTTAAAGTTCTGCTATGTGGCGCGGTATTATCCCGTGTTGACGCCGGG
CAAGAGCAACTCGGTCGCCGCATACACTATTCTCAGAATGACTTGGTTGAGTACTCACCAGTCACAGAAA
AGCATCTTACGGATGGCATGACAGTAAGAGAATTATGCAGTGCTGCCATAACCATGAGTGATAACACTGC
GGCCAACTTACTTCTGACAACGATCGGAGGACCGAAGGAGCTAACCGCTTTTTTGCACAACATGGGGGAT
CATGTAACTCGCCTTGATCGTTGGGAACCGGAGCTGAATGAAGCCATACCAAACGACGAGCGTGACACCA
CGATGCCTGTAGCAATGGCAACAACGTTGCGCAAACTATTAACTGGCGAACTACTTACTCTAGCTTCCCG
GCAACAATTAATAGACTGGATGGAGGCGGATAAAGTTGCAGGACCACTTCTGCGCTCGGCCCTTCCGGCT
GGCTGGTTTATTGCTGATAAATCTGGAGCCGGTGAGCGTGGGTCTCGCGGTATCATTGCAGCACTGGGGC
CAGATGGTAAGCCCTCCCGTATCGTAGTTATCTACACGACGGGGAGTCAGGCAACTATGGATGAACGAAA
TAGACAGATCGCTGAGATAGGTGCCTCACTGATTAAGCATTGGTAACTGTCAGACCAAGTTTACTCATAT
ATACTTTAGATTGATTTAAAACTTCATTTTTAATTTAAAAGGATCTAGGTGAAGATCCTTTTTGATAATC
TCATGACCAAAATCCCTTAACGTGAGTTTTCGTTCCACTGAGCGTCAGACCCCGTAGAAAAGATCAAAGG
ATCTTCTTGAGATCCTTTTTTTCTGCGCGTAATCTGCTGCTTGCAAACAAAAAAACCACCGCTACCAGCG
GTGGTTTGTTTGCCGGATCAAGAGCTACCAACTCTTTTTCCGAAGGTAACTGGCTTCAGCAGAGCGCAGA
TACCAAATACTGTTCTTCTAGTGTAGCCGTAGTTAGGCCACCACTTCAAGAACTCTGTAGCACCGCCTAC
ATACCTCGCTCTGCTAATCCTGTTACCAGTGGCTGCTGCCAGTGGCGATAAGTCGTGTCTTACCGGGTTG
GACTCAAGACGATAGTTACCGGATAAGGCGCAGCGGTCGGGCTGAACGGGGGGTTCGTGCACACAGCCCA
GCTTGGAGCGAACGACCTACACCGAACTGAGATACCTACAGCGTGAGCTATGAGAAAGCGCCACGCTTCC
CGAAGGGAGAAAGGCGGACAGGTATCCGGTAAGCGGCAGGGTCGGAACAGGAGAGCGCACGAGGGAGCTT
CCAGGGGGAAACGCCTGGTATCTTTATAGTCCTGTCGGGTTTCGCCACCTCTGACTTGAGCGTCGATTTT
TGTGATGCTCGTCAGGGGGGCGGAGCCTATGGAAAAACGCCAGCAACGCGGCCTTTTTACGGTTCCTGGC
CTTTTGCTGGCCTTTTGCTCACATGTTCTTTCCTGCGTTATCCCCTGATTCTGTGGATAACCGTATTACC
GCCTTTGAGTGAGCTGATACCGCTCGCCGCAGCCGAACGACCGAGCGCAGCGAGTCAGTGAGCGAGGAAG
CGGAAGAGCGCCCAATACGCAAACCGCCTCTCCCCGCGCGTTGGCCGATTCATTAATGCAGCAAGCTCAT
GGCTGACTAATTTTTTTTATTTATGCAGAGGCCGAGGCCGCCTCGGCCTCTGAGCTATTCCAGAAGTAGT
GAGGAGGCTTTTTTGGAGGCCTAGGCTTTTGCAAAAAGCTCCCCGTGGCACGACAGGTTTCCCGACTGGA
AAGCGGGCAGTGAGCGCAACGCAATTAATGTGAGTTAGCTCACTCATTAGGCACCCCAGGCTTTACACTT
TATGCTTCCGGCTCGTATGTTGTGTGGAATTGTGAGCGGATAACAATTTCACACAGGAAACAGCTATGAC
ATGATTACGAATTTCACAAATAAAGCATTTTTTTCACTGCATTCTAGTTGTGGTTTGTCCAAACTCATCA
ATGTATCTTATCATGTCTGGATCAACTGGATAACTCAAGCTAACCAAAATCATCCCAAACTTCCCACCCC
ATACCCTATTACCACTGCCAATTACCTGTGGTTTCATTTACTCTAAACCTGTGATTCCTCTGAATTATTT
TCATTTTAAAGAAATTGTATTTGTTAAATATGTACTACAAACTTAGTAGTTGGAAGGGCTAATTCACTCC
CAAAGAAGACAAGATATCCTTGATCTGTGGATCTACCACACACAAGGCTACTTCCCTGATTAGCAGAACT
ACACACCAGGGCCAGGGGTCAGATATCCACTGACCTTTGGATGGTGCTACAAGCTAGTACCAGTTGAGCC
AGATAAGGTAGAAGAGGCCAATAAAGGAGAGAACACCAGCTTGTTACACCCTGTGAGCCTGCATGGGATG
GATGACCCGGAGAGAGAAGTGTTAGAGTGGAGGTTTGACAGCCGCCTAGCATTTCATCACGTGGCCCGAG
AGCTGCATCCGGAGTACTTCAAGAACTGCTGATATCGAGCTTGCTACAAGGGACTTTCCGCTGGGGACTT
TCCAGGGAGGCGTGGCCTGGGCGGGACTGGGGAGTGGCGAGCCCTCAGATCCTGCATATAAGCAGCTGCT
TTTTGCCTGTACTGGGTCTCTCTGGTTAGACCAGATCTGAGCCTGGGAGCTCTCTGGCTAACTAGGGAAC
CCACTGCTTAAGCCTCAATAAAGCTTGCCTTGAGTGCTTCAAGTAGTGTGTGCCCGTCTGTTGTGTGACT
CTGGTAACTAGAGATCCCTCAGACCCTTTTAGTCAGTGTGGAAAATCTCTAGCAGTGGCGCCCGAACAGG
GACTTGAAAGCGAAAGGGAAACCAGAGGAGCTCTCTCGACGCAGGACTCGGCTTGCTGAAGCGCGCACGG
CAAGAGGCGAGGGGCGGCGACTGGTGAGTACGCCAAAAATTTTGACTAGCGGAGGCTAGAAGGAGAGAGA
TGGGTGCGAGAGCGTCAGTATTAAGCGGGGGAGAATTAGATCGCGATGGGAAAAAATTCGGTTAAGGCCA
GGGGGAAAGAAAAAATATAAATTAAAACATATAGTATGGGCAAGCAGGGAGCTAGAACGATTCGCAGTTA
ATCCTGGCCTGTTAGAAACATCAGAAGGCTGTAGACAAATACTGGGACAGCTACAACCATCCCTTCAGAC
AGGATCAGAAGAACTTAGATCATTATATAATACAGTAGCAACCCTCTATTGTGTGCATCAAAGGATAGAG
ATAAAAGACACCAAGGAAGCTTTAGACAAGATAGAGGAAGAGCAAAACAAAAGTAAGACCACCGCACAGC
AAGCGGCCGGCCGCTGATCTTCAGACCTGGAGGAGGAGATATGAGGGACAATTGGAGAAGTGAATTATAT
AAATATAAAGTAGTAAAAATTGAACCATTAGGAGTAGCACCCACCAAGGCAAAGAGAAGAGTGGTGCAGA
GAGAAAAAAGAGCAGTGGGAATAGGAGCTTTGTTCCTTGGGTTCTTGGGAGCAGCAGGAAGCACTATGGG
CGCAGCGTCAATGACGCTGACGGTACAGGCCAGACAATTATTGTCTGGTATAGTGCAGCAGCAGAACAAT
TTGCTGAGGGCTATTGAGGCGCAACAGCATCTGTTGCAACTCACAGTCTGGGGCATCAAGCAGCTCCAGG
CAAGAATCCTGGCTGTGGAAAGATACCTAAAGGATCAACAGCTCCTGGGGATTTGGGGTTGCTCTGGAAA
ACTCATTTGCACCACTGCTGTGCCTTGGAATGCTAGTTGGAGTAATAAATCTCTGGAACAGATTTGGAAT
CACACGACCTGGATGGAGTGGGACAGAGAAATTAACAATTACACAAGCTTAATACACTCCTTAATTGAAG
AATCGCAAAACCAGCAAGAAAAGAATGAACAAGAATTATTGGAATTAGATAAATGGGCAAGTTTGTGGAA
TTGGTTTAACATAACAAATTGGCTGTGGTATATAAAATTATTCATAATGATAGTAGGAGGCTTGGTAGGT
TTAAGAATAGTTTTTGCTGTACTTTCTATAGTGAATAGAGTTAGGCAGGGATATTCACCATTATCGTTTC
AGACCCACCTCCCAACCCCGAGGGGACCCGACAGGCCCGAAGGAATAGAAGAAGAAGGTGGAGAGAGAGA
CAGAGACAGATCCATTCGATTAGTGAACGGATCTCGACGGTATCGCCGAATTCACAAATGGCAGTATTCA
TCCACAATTTTAAAAGAAAAGGGGGGATTGGGGGGTACAGTGCAGGGGAAAGAATAGTAGACATAATAGC
AACAGACATACAAACTAAAGAATTACAAAAACAAATTACAAAAATTCAAAATTTTCGGGTTTATTACAGG
GACAGCAGAGATCCAGTTTGGACTAGTCGTGAGGCTCCGGTGCCCGTCAGTGGGCAGAGCGCACATCGCC
CACAGTCCCCGAGAAGTTGGGGGGAGGGGTCGGCAATTGAACCGGTGCCTAGAGAAGGTGGCGCGGGGTA
AACTGGGAAAGTGATGTCGTGTACTGGCTCCGCCTTTTTCCCGAGGGTGGGGGAGAACCGTATATAAGTG
CAGTAGTCGCCGTGAACGTTCTTTTTCGCAACGGGTTTGCCGCCAGAACACAGGTAAGTGCCGTGTGTGG
TTCCCGCGGGCCTGGCCTCTTTACGGGTTATGGCCCTTGCGTGCCTTGAATTACTTCCACCTGGCTGCAG
TACGTGATTCTTGATCCCGAGCTTCGGGTTGGAAGTGGGTGGGAGAGTTCGAGGCCTTGCGCTTAAGGAG
CCCCTTCGCCTCGTGCTTGAGTTGAGGCCTGGCCTGGGCGCTGGGGCCGCCGCGTGCGAATCTGGTGGCA
CCTTCGCGCCTGTCTCGCTGCTTTCGATAAGTCTCTAGCCATTTAAAATTTTTGATGACCTGCTGCGACG
CTTTTTTTCTGGCAAGATAGTCTTGTAAATGCGGGCCAAGATCTGCACACTGGTATTTCGGTTTTTGGGG
CCGCGGGCGGCGACGGGGCCCGTGCGTCCCAGCGCACATGTTCGGCGAGGCGGGGCCTGCGAGCGCGGCC
ACCGAGAATCGGACGGGGGTAGTCTCAAGCTGGCCGGCCTGCTCTGGTGCCTGGCCTCGCGCCGCCGTGT
ATCGCCCCGCCCTGGGCGGCAAGGCTGGCCCGGTCGGCACCAGTTGCGTGAGCGGAAAGATGGCCGCTTC
CCGGCCCTGCTGCAGGGAGCTCAAAATGGAGGACGCGGCGCTCGGGAGAGCGGGCGGGTGAGTCACCCAC
ACAAAGGAAAAGGGCCTTTCCGTCCTCAGCCGTCGCTTCATGTGACTCCACGGAGTACCGGGCGCCGTCC
AGGCACCTCGATTAGTTCTCGAGCTTTTGGAGTACGTCGTCTTTAGGTTGGGGGGAGGGGTTTTATGCGA
TGGAGTTTCCCCACACTGAGTGGGTGGAGACTGAAGTTAGGCCAGCTTGGCACTTGATGTAATTCTCCTT
GGAATTTGCCCTTTTTGAGTTTGGATCTTGGTTCATTCTCAAGCCTCAGACAGTGGTTCAAAGTTTTTTT
CTTCCATTTCAGGTGTCGTGAAGCGGCCGCACCGGTCTGCAGCTAGCATGGACCCCGGGCAGCAGCCGCC
GCCTCAACCGGCCCCCCAGGGCCAAGGGCAGCCGCCTTCGCAGCCCCCGCAGGGGCAGGGCCCGCCGTCC
GGACCCGGGCAACCGGCACCCGCGGCGACCCAGGCGGCGCCGCAGGCACCCCCCGCCGGGCATCAGATCG
TGCACGTCCGCGGGGACTCGGAGACCGACCTGGAGGCGCTCTTCAACGCCGTCATGAACCCCAAGACGGC
CAACGTGCCCCAGACCGTGCCCATGAGGCTCCGGAAGCTGCCCGACTCCTTCTTCAAGCCGCCGGAGCCC
AAATCCCACTCCCGACAGGCCAGTACTGATGCAGGCACTGCAGGAGCCCTGACTCCACAGCATGTTCGAG
CTCATTCCTCTCCAGCTTCTCTGCAGTTGGGAGCTGTTTCTCCTGGGACACTGACCCCCACTGGAGTAGT
CTCTGGCCCAGCAGCTACACCCACAGCTCAGCATCTTCGACAGTCTTCTTTTGAGATACCTGATGATGTA
CCTCTGCCAGCAGGTTGGGAGATGGCAAAGACATCTTCTGGTCAGAGATACTTCTTAAATCACATCGATC
AGACAACAACATGGCAGGACCCCAGGAAGGCCATGCTGTCCCAGATGAACGTCACAGCCCCCACCAGTCC
ACCAGTGCAGCAGAATATGATGAACTCGGCTTCAGGTCCTCTTCCTGATGGATGGGAACAAGCCATGACT
CAGGATGGAGAAATTTACTATATAAACCATAAGAACAAGACCACCTCTTGGCTAGACCCAAGGCTTGACC
CTCGTTTTGCCATGAACCAGAGAATCAGTCAGAGTGCTCCAGTGAAACAGCCACCACCCCTGGCTCCCCA
GAGCCCACAGGGAGGCGTCATGGGTGGCGGGACTCAAAATCCAGTGTCTTCTCCCGGGATGTCTCAGGAA
TTGAGAACAATGACGACCAATAGCTCAGATCCTTTCCTTAACAGTGGCACCTATCACTCTCGAGATGAGA
GTACAGACAGTGGACTAAGCATGAGCAGCTACAGTGTCCCTCGAACCCCAGATGACTTCCTGAACAGTGT
GGATGAGATGGATACAGGTGATACTATCAACCAAAGCACCCTGCCCTCACAGCAGAACCGTTTCCCAGAC
TACCTTGAAGCCATTCCTGGGACAAATGTGGACCTTGGAACACTGGAAGGAGATGGAATGAACATAGAAG
GAGAGGAGCTGATGCCAAGTCTGCAGGAAGCTTTGAGTTCTGACATCCTTAATGACATGGAGTCTGTTTT
GGCTGCCACCAAGCTAGATAAAGAAAGCTTTCTTACATGGTTATAGTCTAGAGGATCCCTCCCCCCCCCC
TAACGTTACTGGCCGAAGCCGCTTGGAATAAGGCCGGTGTGCGTTTGTCTATATGTTATTTTCCACCATA
TTGCCGTCTTTTGGCAATGTGAGGGCCCGGAAACCTGGCCCTGTCTTCTTGACGAGCATTCCTAGGGGTC
TTTCCCCTCTCGCCAAAGGAATGCAAGGTCTGTTGAATGTCGTGAAGGAAGCAGTTCCTCTGGAAGCTTC
TTGAAGACAAACAACGTCTGTAGCGACCCTTTGCAGGCAGCGGAACCCCCCACCTGGCGACAGGTGCCTC
TGCGGCCAAAAGCCACGTGTATAAGATACACCTGCAAAGGCGGCACAACCCCAGTGCCACGTTGTGAGTT
GGATAGTTGTGGAAAGAGTCAAATGGCTCTCCTCAAGCGTATTCAACAAGGGGCTGAAGGATGCCCAGAA
GGTACCCCATTGTATGGGATCTGATCTGGGGCCTCGGTGCACATGCTTTACATGTGTTTAGTCGAGGTTA
AAAAAACGTCTAGGCCCCCCGAACCACGGGGACGTGGTTTTCCTTTGAAAAACACGATGATAATATGGCC
ACACATATGATGATTGAACAAGATGGATTGCACGCAGGTTCTCCGGCCGCTTGGGTGGAGAGGCTATTCG
GCTATGACTGGGCACAACAGACAATCGGCTGCTCTGATGCCGCCGTGTTCCGGCTGTCAGCGCAGGGGCG
CCCGGTTCTTTTTGTCAAGACCGACCTGTCCGGTGCCCTGAATGAACTGCAGGACGAGGCAGCGCGGCTA
TCGTGGCTGGCCACGACGGGCGTTCCTTGCGCAGCTGTGCTCGACGTTGTCACTGAAGCGGGAAGGGACT
GGCTGCTATTGGGCGAAGTGCCGGGGCAGGATCTCCTGTCATCTCACCTTGCTCCTGCCGAGAAAGTATC
CATCATGGCTGATGCAATGCGGCGGCTGCATACGCTTGATCCGGCTACCTGCCCATTCGACCACCAAGCG
AAACATCGCATCGAGCGAGCACGTACTCGGATGGAAGCCGGTCTTGTCGATCAGGATGATCTGGACGAAG
AGCATCAGGGGCTCGCGCCAGCCGAACTGTTCGCCAGGCTCAAGGCGCGCATGCCCGACGGCGAGGATCT
CGTCGTGACCCATGGCGATGCCTGCTTGCCGAATATCATGGTGGAAAATGGCCGCTTTTCTGGATTCATC
GACTGTGGCCGGCTGGGTGTGGCGGACCGCTATCAGGACATAGCGTTGGCTACCCGTGATATTGCTGAAG
AGCTTGGCGGCGAATGGGCTGACCGCTTCCTCGTGCTTTACGGTATCGCCGCTCCCGATTCGCAGCGCAT
CGCCTTCTATCGCCTTCTTGACGAGTTCTTCTGAATCG
